>Addgene plasmid #45124 | pETCON-DnvLB16 | depositor full sequence | sequence record 62616 | pETCON-DnvLB16 sequence 6644 bps
GACGAAAGGGCCTCGTGATACGCCTATTTTTATAGGTTAATGTCATGATAATAATGGTTTCTTAGGACGG
ATCGCTTGCCTGTAACTTACACGCGCCTCGTATCTTTTAATGATGGAATAATTTGGGAATTTACTCTGTG
TTTATTTATTTTTATGTTTTGTATTTGGATTTTAGAAAGTAAATAAAGAAGGTAGAAGAGTTACGGAATG
AAGAAAAAAAAATAAACAAAGGTTTAAAAAATTTCAACAAAAAGCGTACTTTACATATATATTTATTAGA
CAAGAAAAGCAGATTAAATAGATATACATTCGATTAACGATAAGTAAAATGTAAAATCACAGGATTTTCG
TGTGTGGTCTTCTACACAGACAAGATGAAACAATTCGGCATTAATACCTGAGAGCAGGAAGAGCAAGATA
AAAGGTAGTATTTGTTGGCGATCCCCCTAGAGTCTTTTACATCTTCGGAAAACAAAAACTATTTTTTCTT
TAATTTCTTTTTTTACTTTCTATTTTTAATTTATATATTTATATTAAAAAATTTAAATTATAATTATTTT
TATAGCACGTGATGAAAAGGACCCAGGTGGCACTTTTCGGGGAAATGTGCGCGGAACCCCTATTTGTTTA
TTTTTCTAAATACATTCAAATATGTATCCGCTCATGAGACAATAACCCTGATAAATGCTTCAATAATATT
GAAAAAGGAAGAGTATGAGTATTCAACATTTCCGTGTCGCCCTTATTCCCTTTTTTGCGGCATTTTGCCT
TCCTGTTTTTGCTCACCCAGAAACGCTGGTGAAAGTAAAAGATGCTGAAGATCAGTTGGGTGCACGAGTG
GGTTACATCGAACTGGATCTCAACAGCGGTAAGATCCTTGAGAGTTTTCGCCCCGAAGAACGTTTTCCAA
TGATGAGCACTTTTAAAGTTCTGCTATGTGGCGCGGTATTATCCCGTATTGACGCCGGGCAAGAGCAACT
CGGTCGCCGCATACACTATTCTCAGAATGACTTGGTTGAGTACTCACCAGTCACAGAAAAGCATCTTACG
GATGGCATGACAGTAAGAGAATTATGCAGTGCTGCCATAACCATGAGTGATAACACTGCGGCCAACTTAC
TTCTGACAACGATCGGAGGACCGAAGGAGCTAACCGCTTTTTTTCACAACATGGGGGATCATGTAACTCG
CCTTGATCGTTGGGAACCGGAGCTGAATGAAGCCATACCAAACGACGAGCGTGACACCACGATGCCTGTA
GCAATGGCAACAACGTTGCGCAAACTATTAACTGGCGAACTACTTACTCTAGCTTCCCGGCAACAATTAA
TAGACTGGATGGAGGCGGATAAAGTTGCAGGACCACTTCTGCGCTCGGCCCTTCCGGCTGGCTGGTTTAT
TGCTGATAAATCTGGAGCCGGTGAGCGTGGGTCTCGCGGTATCATTGCAGCACTGGGGCCAGATGGTAAG
CCCTCCCGTATCGTAGTTATCTACACGACGGGCAGTCAGGCAACTATGGATGAACGAAATAGACAGATCG
CTGAGATAGGTGCCTCACTGATTAAGCATTGGTAACTGTCAGACCAAGTTTACTCATATATACTTTAGAT
TGATTTAAAACTTCATTTTTAATTTAAAAGGATCTAGGTGAAGATCCTTTTTGATAATCTCATGACCAAA
ATCCCTTAACGTGAGTTTTCGTTCCACTGAGCGTCAGACCCCGTAGAAAAGATCAAAGGATCTTCTTGAG
ATCCTTTTTTTCTGCGCGTAATCTGCTGCTTGCAAACAAAAAAACCACCGCTACCAGCGGTGGTTTGTTT
GCCGGATCAAGAGCTACCAACTCTTTTTCCGAAGGTAACTGGCTTCAGCAGAGCGCAGATACCAAATACT
GTCCTTCTAGTGTAGCCGTAGTTAGGCCACCACTTCAAGAACTCTGTAGCACCGCCTACATACCTCGCTC
TGCTAATCCTGTTACCAGTGGCTGCTGCCAGTGGCGATAAGTCGTGTCTTACCGGGTTGGACTCAAGACG
ATAGTTACCGGATAAGGCGCAGCGGTCGGGCTGAACGGGGGGTTCGTGCACACAGCCCAGCTTGGAGCGA
ACGACCTACACCGAACTGAGATACCTACAGCGTGAGCATTGAGAAAGCGCCACGCTTCCCGAAGGGAGAA
AGGCGGACAGGTATCCGGTAAGCGGCAGGGTCGGAACAGGAGAGCGCACGAGGGAGCTTCCAGGGGGGAA
CGCCTGGTATCTTTATAGTCCTGTCGGGTTTCGCCACCTCTGACTTGAGCGTCGATTTTTGTGATGCTCG
TCAGGGGGGCCGAGCCTATGGAAAAACGCCAGCAACGCGGCCTTTTTACGGTTCCTGGCCTTTTGCTGGC
CTTTTGCTCACATGTTCTTTCCTGCGTTATCCCCTGATTCTGTGGATAACCGTATTACCGCCTTTGAGTG
AGCTGATACCGCTCGCCGCAGCCGAACGACCGAGCGCAGCGAGTCAGTGAGCGAGGAAGCGGAAGAGCGC
CCAATACGCAAACCGCCTCTCCCCGCGCGTTGGCCGATTCATTAATGCAGCTGGCACGACAGGTTTCCCG
ACTGGAAAGCGGGCAGTGAGCGCAACGCAATTAATGTGAGTTACCTCACTCATTAGGCACCCCAGGCTTT
ACACTTTATGCTTCCGGCTCCTATGTTGTGTGGAATTGTGAGCGGATAACAATTTCACACAGGAAACAGC
TATGACCATGATTACGCCAAGCTCGGAATTAACCCTCACTAAAGGGAACAAAAGCTGGGTACCCGACAGG
TTATCAGCAACAACACAGTCATATCCATTCTCAATTAGCTCTACCACAGTGTGTGAACCAATGTATCCAG
CACCACCTGTAACCAAAACAATTTTAGAAGTACTTTCACTTTGTAACTGAGCTGTCATTTATATTGAATT
TTCAAAAATTCTTACTTTTTTTTTGGATGGACGCAAAGAAGTTTAATAATCATATTACATGGCATTACCA
CCATATACATATCCATATACATATCCATATCTAATCTTACTTATATGTTGTGGAAATGTAAAGAGCCCCA
TTATCTTAGCCTAAAAAAACCTTCTCTTTGGAACTTTCAGTAATACGCTTAACTGCTCATTGCTATATTG
AAGTACGGATTAGAAGCCGCCGAGCGGGTGACAGCCCTCCGAAGGAAGACTCTCCTCCGTGCGTCCTCGT
CTTCACCGGTCGCGTTCCTGAAACGCAGATGTGCCTCGCGCCGCACTGCTCCGAACAATAAAGATTCTAC
AATACTAGCTTTTATGGTTATGAAGAGGAAAAATTGGCAGTAACCTGGCCCCACAAACCTTCAAATGAAC
GAATCAAATTAACAACCATAGGATGATAATGCGATTAGTTTTTTAGCCTTATTTCTGGGGTAATTAATCA
GCGAAGCGATGATTTTTGATCTATTAACAGATATATAAATGCAAAAACTGCATAACCACTTTAACTAATA
CTTTCAACATTTTCGGTTTGTATTACTTCTTATTCAAATGTAATAAAAGTATCAACAAAAAATTGTTAAT
ATACCTCTATACTTTAACGTCAAGGAGAAAAAACCCCGGATCGAATTCCCTACTTCATACATTTTCAATT
AAGATGCAGTTACTTCGCTGTTTTTCAATATTTTCTGTTATTGCTTCAGTTTTAGCACAGGAACTGACAA
CTATATGCGAGCAAATCCCCTCACCAACTTTAGAATCGACGCCGTACTCTTTGTCAACGACTACTATTTT
GGCCAACGGGAAGGCAATGCAAGGAGTTTTTGAATATTACAAATCAGTAACGTTTGTCAGTAATTGCGGT
TCTCACCCCTCAACAACTAGCAAAGGCAGCCCCATAAACACACAGTATGTTTTTAAGGACAATAGCTCGA
CGATTGAAGGTAGATACCCATACGACGTTCCAGACTACGCTCTGCAGGCTAGTGGTGGAGGAGGCTCTGG
TGGAGGCGGTAGCGGAGGCGGAGGGTCGGCTAGCCATATGAGATTATTAGCCATCGAATGGAGATTGTGG
GCCTTTTACATCCCTTTGATTGAAGCCTTTTCCTCTTACGTTTACTACACCGCCTTAGAAGATGAAATCG
AATTCATTATCCAAACTATGTGGCATTTGGCTGGTAACAACTTGTTGAGAGTTTTGCCAATGCACTTCAA
ATTCAAGGCTGACAAAATTGCTGGTTCTGCAAACTGGACATTCTACGCCAAGGAAGATTTCGAACAATGG
AAGGAAGCTTTGGACGTTTTGTGGGAAGAATTCTTGGAAGTATTGAAGGAATATTACACATTGAGTGGTA
CTGAAATCTCCTTGCCTGAAAAGCCTGACTGGTTGATAGGTTACAAACTCGAGGGGGGCGGATCCGAACA
AAAGCTTATTTCTGAAGAGGACTTGTAATAGAGATCTGATAACAACAGTGTAGATGTAACAAAATCGACT
TTGTTCCCACTGTACTTTTAGCTCGTACAAAATACAATATACTTTTCATTTCTCCGTAAACAACATGTTT
TCCCATGTAATATCCTTTTCTATTTTTCGTTCCGTTACCAACTTTACACATACTTTATATAGCTATTCAC
TTCTATACACTAAAAAACTAAGACAATTTTAATTTTGCTGCCTGCCATATTTCAATTTGTTATAAATTCC
TATAATTTATCCTATTAGTAGCTAAAAAAAGATGAATGTGAATCGAATCCTAAGAGAATTGAGCTCCAAT
TCGCCCTATAGTGAGTCGTATTACAATTCACTGGCCGTCGTTTTACAACGTCGTGACTGGGAAAACCCTG
GCGTTACCCAACTTAATCGCCTTGCAGCACATCCCCCCTTCGCCAGCTGGCGTAATAGCGAAGAGGCCCG
CACCGATCGCCCTTCCCAACAGTTGCGCAGCCTGAATGGCGAATGGCGCG
[124 nt withheld, positions 4951-5074]
C
[91 nt withheld, positions 5076-5166]
A
[49 nt withheld, positions 5168-5216]
CCTTTGACGTTGGAGTCCACGTTCTTT
[37 nt withheld, positions 5244-5280]
ACCCTATCTCGGTCTATTCTTTTGATTTATAAGGGATTTTGCCGATTTCGGCCTATTGGTTAAAAAATGA
GCTGATTTAACAAAAATTTAACGCGAATTTTAACAAAATATTAACGTTTACAATTTCCTGATGCGGTATT
TTCTCCTTACGCATCTGTGCGGTATTTCACACCGCAGGCAAGTGCACAAACAATACTTAAATAAATACTA
CTCAGTAATAACCTATTTCTTAGCATTTTTGACGAAATTTGCTATTTTGTTAGAGTCTTTTACACCATTT
GTCTCCACACCTCCGCTTACATCAACACCAATAACGCCATTTAATCTAAGCGCATCACCAACATTTTCTG
GCGTCAGTCCACCAGCTAACATAAAATGTAAGCTTTCGGGGCTCTCTTGCCTTCCAACCCAGTCAGAAAT
CGAGTTCCAATCCAAAAGTTCACCTGTCCCACCTGCTTCTGAATCAAACAAGGGAATAAACGAATGAGGT
TTCTGTGAAGCTGCACTGAGTAGTATGTTGCAGTCTTTTGGAAATACGAGTCTTTTAATAACTGGCAAAC
CGAGGAACTCTTGGTATTCTTGCCACGACTCATCTCCATGCAGTTGGACGATATCAATGCCGTAATCATT
GACCAGAGCCAAAACATCCTCCTTAGGTTGATTACGAAACACGCCAACCAAGTATTTCGGAGTGCCTGAA
CTATTTTTATATGCTTTTACAAGACTTGAAATTTTCCTTGCAATAACCGGGTCAATTGTTCTCTTTCTAT
TGGGCACACATATAATACCCAGCAAGTCAGCATCGGAATCTAGAGCACATTCTGCGGCCTCTGTGCTCTG
CAAGCCGCAAACTTTCACCAATGGACCAGAACTACCTGTGAAATTAATAACAGACATACTCCAAGCTGCC
TTTGTGTGCTTAATCACGTATACTCACGTGCTCAATAGTCACCAATGCCCTCCCTCTTGGCCCTCTCCTT
TTCTTTTTTCGACCGAATTAATTCTTAATCGGCAAAAAAAGAAAAGCTCCGGATCAAGATTGTACGTAAG
GTGACAAGCTATTTTTCAATAAAGAATATCTTCCACTACTGCCATCTGGCGTCATAACTGCAAAGTACAC
ATATATTACGATGCTGTCTATTAAATGCTTCCTATATTATATATATAGTAATGTCGTTTATGGTGCACTC
TCAGTACAATCTGCTCTGATGCCGCATAGTTAAGCCAGCCCCGACACCCGCCAACACCCGCTGACGCGCC
CTGACGGGCTTGTCTGCTCCCGGCATCCGCTTACAGACAAGCTGTGACCGTCTCCGGGAGCTGCATGTGT
CAGAGGTTTTCACCGTCATCACCGAAACGCGCGA
Features (pLannotate 1.2.2; 22 found; start..end, strand, type, name):
     70..573     -  misc_feature   CEN/ARS: S. cerevisiae CEN6 centromere fused to an autonomously replicating sequence
    610..714     +  promoter       AmpR promoter: bla
    715..1575    +  CDS            AmpR: β-lactamase; bla; confers resistance to ampicillin, carbenicillin, and related antibiotics
   1746..2334    +  rep_origin     ori: high-copy-number ColE1/pMB1/pBR322/pUC origin of replication
   2517..2609    +  CDS            lacI (fragment): lac repressor; lacI; The lac repressor binds to the lac operator to inhibit transcription in E. coli. This inhibition can be relieved by adding lactose or isopropyl-β-D-thiogalactopyranoside (IPTG).
   2622..2643    +  protein_bind   CAP binding site: CAP binding activates transcription in the presence of cAMP. E. coli catabolite activator protein
   2658..2688    +  promoter       lac promoter: promoter for the E. coli lac operon
   2696..2712    +  protein_bind   lac operator: The lac repressor binds to the lac operator to inhibit transcription in E. coli. This inhibition can be relieved by adding lactose or isopropyl-β-D-thiogalactopyranoside (IPTG). lac repressor encoded by lacI
   2757..2775    +  promoter       T3 promoter: promoter for bacteriophage T3 RNA polymerase
   2761..2889    -  CDS            Gale (fragment): GALE_DROME - Experimental evidence at protein level: Swiss-Prot protein existence level 1. Catalyzes two distinct but analogous reactions: the reversible epimerization of UDP-glucose to UDP-galactose and the reversible epimerization of UDP-N-acetylglucosamine to UDP-N- acetylgalactosamine (PubMed:20519568, PubMed:22654673). The reaction with UDP-Gal plays a critical role in the Leloir pathway of galactose catabolism in which galactose is converted to the glycolytic intermediate glucose 6-phosphate. It contributes to the catabolism of dietary galactose and enables the endogenous biosynthesis of
   2940..3604    +  promoter       GAL1,10 promoter: GAL1 and GAL10 genes of S. cerevisiae; divergent inducible promoter, regulated by Gal4
   3644..3904    +  CDS            AGA2: AGA2_YEAST - Experimental evidence at protein level: Swiss-Prot protein existence level 1. Receptor binding subunit of the a-agglutinin heterodimer. S.cerevisiae a and alpha cells express the complementary cell surface glycoproteins a-agglutinin and alpha-agglutinin, respectively, which interact with one another to promote cellular aggregation during mating. From Saccharomyces cerevisiae (strain ATCC 204508 / S288c) (Baker's yeast).
   4019..4387    +  CDS            Y924_ARCFU (fragment): Experimental evidence at protein level: Swiss-Prot protein existence level 1. From Archaeoglobus fulgidus (strain ATCC 49558 / VC-16 / DSM 4304 / JCM 9628 / NBRC 100126).
   4409..4435    +  CDS            Myc (fragment): Myc (human c-Myc proto-oncogene) epitope tag
   4765..4783    -  promoter       T7 promoter: promoter for bacteriophage T7 RNA polymerase
   4786..4943    +  CDS            lacZα (fragment): LacZα fragment of β-galactosidase; lacZ fragment
   4951..5406    +  rep_origin     f1 ori (sequence partly withheld): f1 bacteriophage origin of replication; arrow indicates direction of (+) strand synthesis
   5407..5456    -  misc_feature   bom (fragment): basis of mobility region from pBR322
   5503..6177    -  CDS            TRP1: phosphoribosylanthranilate isomerase, required for tryptophan biosynthesis; S. cerevisiae TRP1; yeast auxotrophic marker
   6178..6458    -  promoter       TRP1 promoter: S. cerevisiae TRP1
   6459..6508    -  misc_feature   bom (fragment): basis of mobility region from pBR322
   6610..1       -  CDS            rop (fragment) (across the origin): Rop protein, which maintains plasmids at low copy number; rop
