[The description below was written by a language model from this plasmid's Addgene catalogue record and pLannotate feature annotations shown in this document.]
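Description:
pETCON-DnvLB16 is a 6,644 bp yeast surface display plasmid built on the pETCON backbone, a yeast/E. coli shuttle vector. In Saccharomyces cerevisiae it is maintained as a low-copy episome through a CEN6/ARS element and selected by the TRP1 auxotrophic marker, which is expressed from its own promoter. In bacteria it replicates at high copy from a ColE1/pUC-type origin and is selected with ampicillin through the bla gene. An f1 origin, lac promoter/operator and lacZα remnants, flanking T3 and T7 promoters, and small lacI, bom and rop fragments are backbone leftovers from the parental cloning vectors and have no role in display.

The payload is a 357 bp synthetic gene, DnvLB16, cloned between NdeI and XhoI sites that were both preserved. It lies downstream of the galactose-inducible, Gal4-regulated GAL1,10 promoter. The insert is fused in frame to an N-terminal Aga2p, the a-agglutinin subunit that anchors the fusion to the yeast cell wall by pairing with Aga1p. It also carries a C-terminal c-myc epitope, which allows full-length surface expression to be detected. The automated annotation matches the insert region to a fragment of an Archaeoglobus fulgidus protein, which suggests that the design is based on that scaffold, although the catalogue lists the insert only as synthetic. A short hit to a Drosophila Gale fragment next to the GAL promoter is probably an annotation artefact.

The associated publication concerns the computational design of a protein-based enzyme inhibitor. The construct is therefore suited to displaying this designed binder on yeast for binding measurements, typically by flow cytometry. The record does not state the target enzyme.
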