Addgene plasmid #45124: pETCON-DnvLB16
Depositing lab: David Baker. Depositing organization: University of Washington. Publication: Computational design of a protein-based enzyme inhibitor. Procko E, Hedman R, Hamilton K, Seetharaman J, Fleishman SJ, Su M, Aramini J, Kornhaber G, Hunt JF, Tong L, Montelione GT, Baker D. J Mol Biol. 2013 Sep 23;425(18):3563-75. doi: 10.1016/j.jmb.2013.06.035. PubMed 23827138.
Backbone
  Vector backbone: pETCON
  Backbone size w/o insert (bp): 6287
  Total vector size (bp): 6644
  Vector type: Yeast Expression
  Selectable markers: TRP1
Growth in bacteria
  Bacterial resistance: Ampicillin, 100 μg/mL
  Growth temperature: 37°C
  Growth strain: XL1 Blue
  Copy number: High Copy
Gene/Insert
  Gene/Insert name: DnvLB16
  Species: Synthetic
  Insert size (bp): 357
  Promoter: GAL
  Tag / fusion protein: c-myc epitope tag (C terminal on backbone); Aga2p for yeast surface display (N terminal on backbone)
  Cloning method: Restriction Enzyme; 5′ cloning site NdeI (not destroyed); 3′ cloning site XhoI (not destroyed)
  Sequencing primers: 5′ None; 3′ cgagctaaaagtacagtggg
Terms and licenses: Academic/Nonprofit Terms; Industry Terms: Not Available to Industry
How to cite: pETCON-DnvLB16 was a gift from David Baker (Addgene plasmid # 45124 ; http://n2t.net/addgene:45124 ; RRID:Addgene_45124)
