>Addgene plasmid #45124 | pETCON-DnvLB16 | addgene partial sequence | sequence record 66414 | M13_pUC_fwd
TACGACTCACTATAGGGCGAATTGGAGCTCAATTCTCTTAGGATTCGATTCACATTCATCTTTTTTTAGC
TACTAATAGGATAAATTATAGGAATTTATAACAAATTGAAATATGGCAGGCAGCAAAATTAAAATTGTCT
TAGTTTTTTAGTGTATAGAAGTGAATAGCTATATAAAGTATGTGTAAAGTTGGTAACGGAACGAAAAATA
GAAAAGGATATTACATGGGAAAACATGTTGTTTACGGAGAAATGAAAAGTATATTGTATTTTGTACGAGC
TAAAAGTACAGTGGGAACAAAGTCGATTTTGTTACATCTACACTGTTGTTATCAGATCTCTATTACAAGT
CCTCTTCAGAAATAAGCTTTTGTTCGGATCCGCCCCCCTCGAGTTTGTAACCTATCAACCAGTCAGGCTT
TTCAGGCAAGGAGATTTCAGTACCACTCAATGTGTAATATTCCTTCAATACTTCCAAGAATTCTTCCCAC
AAAACGTCCAAAGCTTCCTTCCATTGTTCGAAATCTTCCTTGGCGTAGAATGTCCAGTTTGCAGAACCAG
CAATTTTGTCAGCCTTGAATTTGAAGTGCATTGGCAAAACTCTCAACAAGTTGTTACCAGCCAAATGCCA
CATAGTTTGGATAATGAATTCGATTTCATCTTCTAAGGCGGTGTAGTAAACGTAAGAGGAAAAGGCTTCA
ATCAAAGGGATGTAAAAGGCCCACAATCTCCATTCGATGGCTAATAATCTCATATGGCTAGCCGACCCTC
CGCCTCCGCTACCGCCTCCACCAGAGCCTCCTCCACCACTAGCCTGCAGAGCGTAGTCTGGAACGTCGTA
TGGGTATCTACCTTCAATCGTCGAGCTATTGT
