>Addgene plasmid #45124 | pETCON-DnvLB16 | addgene partial sequence | sequence record 66415 | Gal1ProF2 5'-CGAAGCGATGATTTTTGATC-3'
ATGCAAAAACTGCATAACCACTTTAACTAATACTTTCAACATTTTCGGTTTGTATTACTTCTTATTCAAA
TGTAATAAAAGTATCAACAAAAAATTGTTAATATACCTCTATACTTTAACGTCAAGGAGAAAAAACCCCG
GATCGAATTCCCTACTTCATACATTTTCAATTAAGATGCAGTTACTTCGCTGTTTTTCAATATTTTCTGT
TATTGCTTCAGTTTTAGCACAGGAACTGACAACTATATGCGAGCAAATCCCCTCACCAACTTTAGAATCG
ACGCCGTACTCTTTGTCAACGACTACTATTTTGGCCAACGGGAAGGCAATGCAAGGAGTTTTTGAATATT
ACAAATCAGTAACGTTTGTCAGTAATTGCGGTTCTCACCCCTCAACAACTAGCAAAGGCAGCCCCATAAA
CACACAGTATGTTTTTAAGGACAATAGCTCGACGATTGAAGGTAGATACCCATACGACGTTCCAGACTAC
GCTCTGCAGGCTAGTGGTGGAGGAGGCTCTGGTGGAGGCGGTAGCGGAGGCGGAGGGTCGGCTAGCCATA
TGAGATTATTAGCCATCGAATGGAGATTGTGGGCCTTTTACATCCCTTTGATTGAAGCCTTTTCCTCTTA
CGTTTACTACACCGCCTTAGAAGATGAAATCGAATTCATTATCCAAACTATGTGGCATTTGGCTGGTAAC
AACTTGTTGAGAGTTTTGCCAATGCACTTCAAATTCAAGGCTGACAAAATTGCTGGTTCTGCAAACTGGA
CATTCTACGCCAAGGAAGATTTCGAACAATGGAAGGAAGCTTTGGACGTTTTGTGGGAAGAATTCTTGGA
AGTATTGAAGGAATATTACACATTGAGTGGTACTGAAATCTCCTTGCCTGAAAAGCC
